Addgene plasmid #229811: pTol2-Ubi-lexPR-nls-GFP-pA (JDW 1316)
Purpose: A Tol2 based expression vector for RU486 inducible expression of GFP in the nucleus (1st generation)
Depositing lab: Joshua Wythe. Depositing organization: University of Virginia. Publication: Multisite Assembly of Gateway Induced Clones (MAGIC): a flexible cloning toolbox with diverse applications in vertebrate model systems. Gillespie W, Zhang Y, Ruiz OE, Cerda J, Ortiz-Guzman J, Turner WD, Largoza G, Sherman M, Mosser LE, Fujimoto E, Chien CB, Kwan KM, Arenkiel BR, Devine WP, Wythe JD. bioRxiv [Preprint]. 2024 Jul 13:2024.07.13.603267. doi: 10.1101/2024.07.13.603267. PubMed 39026881.
Backbone
  Vector backbone: pDEST-Tol2-CG2
  Vector type: Tol2 based expression vector
Growth in bacteria
  Bacterial resistance: Ampicillin, 100 μg/mL
  Growth temperature: 37°C
  Growth strain: NEB Stable
  Copy number: High Copy
Gene/Insert
  Gene/Insert name: LexA transactivator-LexA-Operon-nls-GFP
  Species: Synthetic
  Cloning method: Gateway Cloning
Terms and licenses: Academic/Nonprofit Terms; Industry Terms: Not Available to Industry
Depositor comments: Please visit https://doi.org/10.1101/2024.07.13.603267 for bioRxiv preprint.
How to cite: pTol2-Ubi-lexPR-nls-GFP-pA (JDW 1316) was a gift from Joshua Wythe (Addgene plasmid # 229811 ; http://n2t.net/addgene:229811 ; RRID:Addgene_229811)
