[The description below was written by a language model from this plasmid's Addgene catalogue record and pLannotate feature annotations shown in this document.]
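Description:
pTol2-Ubi-lexPR-nls-GFP-pA (JDW 1316) is a 13.7 kb Tol2 transposon expression vector built by multisite Gateway recombination into the pDEST-Tol2-CG2 destination backbone. It is described as a first-generation tool for RU486-inducible expression of nuclear GFP. It is propagated in E. coli as a high-copy plasmid through a ColE1/pUC-type origin with ampicillin selection (AmpR under its own promoter). The backbone also retains pBluescript-derived remnants: an M13/f1 origin fragment, lac promoter/operator elements and a T3 promoter. The Tol2 arms are not annotated as such. A short match to medaka tyrosinase sits near one end, and the likely explanation is that Tol2 was originally isolated from that locus.

The payload lies between Gateway attB4, attB1 and attB2 scars. The roughly 3.5 kb segment between attB4 and attB1 carries no meaningful annotation, but the plasmid name implies it holds a ubiquitin (Ubi) promoter; the record does not give its species of origin. Downstream is the LexPR transactivator, a fusion of the E. coli LexA DNA-binding domain, a progesterone receptor ligand-binding fragment and the human p65 (RelA) activation domain, terminated by an SV40 poly(A) signal. Next comes the responder: an operator region, which the insert name calls the LexA operon, coupled to a minimal CaMV 35S promoter. This drives EGFP followed by a bGH poly(A) signal; the nuclear localisation signal named in the title is not separately annotated. RU486 binding activates LexPR, which then switches on GFP from the same transgene. A second, reverse-oriented EGFP with an SV40 poly(A) signal is also present. It probably corresponds to the transgenesis marker of the CG2 backbone, but its promoter is not annotated.

The Tol2 design points to transposase-mediated genomic integration in vertebrate models.
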