Features (pLannotate 1.2.2; 33 found; start..end, strand, type, name):
      7..332     -  rep_origin     M13 ori (fragment) (sequence partly withheld): M13 bacteriophage origin of replication; arrow indicates direction of (+) strand synthesis
    335..619     +  CDS            tyr (fragment): TYRO_ORYLA - Also known as tyro. Experimental evidence at transcript level: Swiss-Prot protein existence level 2. This is a copper-containing oxidase that functions in the formation of pigments such as melanins and other polyphenolic compounds. From Oryzias latipes (Japanese rice fish) (Japanese killifish).
   1201..1221    +  protein_bind   attB4: mutant version of attB; core recombination site for the Gateway® BP reaction BP Clonase™
   4268..4291    -  misc_feature   CEN4 (fragment): S. cerevisiae CEN4 centromere
   4757..4777    +  protein_bind   attB1: mutant version of attB; core recombination site for the Gateway® BP reaction BP Clonase™
   4807..5058    +  CDS            LexA BD: DNA-binding domain of E. coli LexA; lexA (truncated); binds the 16-bp palindromic sequence 5'-CTGTATATATATACAG-3'
   5074..5940    +  CDS            PGR (fragment): PRGR_SHEEP - Also known as NR3C3. Experimental evidence at transcript level: Swiss-Prot protein existence level 2. The steroid hormones and their receptors are involved in the regulation of eukaryotic gene expression and affect cellular proliferation and differentiation in target tissues. Transcriptional activator of several progesteron-dependent promoters in a variety of cell types. Involved in activation of SRC-dependent MAPK signaling on hormone stimulation. From Ovis aries (Sheep).
   6373..6744    +  CDS            RelA (p65) AD: transcriptional activation domain of human RelA, also known as p65 (O'Shea and Perkins, 2008)
   6768..6851    +  CDS            large T antigen (fragment): large T antigen from SV40 (simian virus 40)
   6874..6995    +  polyA_signal   SV40 poly(A) signal: SV40 polyadenylation signal
   7022..7244    +  terminator     NOS terminator (fragment): nopaline synthase terminator and poly(A) signal
   7295..7323    -  promoter       GAL1 promoter (fragment): S. cerevisiae GAL1; inducible promoter, regulated by Gal4
   7487..7546    -  promoter       GAL10 promoter (fragment): S. cerevisiae GAL10; inducible promoter, regulated by Gal4
   7565..7611    +  promoter       minimal CaMV 35S promoter: minimal 35S promoter from cauliflower mosaic virus
   7644..7664    -  protein_bind   attB2: mutant version of attB; core recombination site for the Gateway® BP reaction BP Clonase™
   7739..8458    +  CDS            EGFP: the original enhanced GFP (Yang et al., 1996) mammalian codon-optimized
   8493..8511    -  promoter       SP6 promoter: promoter for bacteriophage SP6 RNA polymerase
   8537..8761    +  polyA_signal   bGH poly(A) signal: bovine growth hormone polyadenylation signal
   8787..8807    +  CDS            lacZα (fragment): LacZα fragment of β-galactosidase; lacZ fragment
   8823..8957    -  polyA_signal   SV40 poly(A) signal: SV40 polyadenylation signal
   8980..9063    -  CDS            large T antigen (fragment): large T antigen from SV40 (simian virus 40)
   9079..9211    +  polyA_signal   SV40 poly(A) signal: SV40 polyadenylation signal
   9216..9233    +  promoter       T7 promoter (fragment): promoter for bacteriophage T7 RNA polymerase
   9259..9978    -  CDS            EGFP: the original enhanced GFP (Yang et al., 1996) mammalian codon-optimized
  11434..11474   -  misc_feature   MCS (fragment): pBluescript multiple cloning site
  11487..11505   -  promoter       T3 promoter: promoter for bacteriophage T3 RNA polymerase
  11548..11570   -  protein_bind   lac operator (fragment): The lac repressor binds to the lac operator to inhibit transcription in E. coli. This inhibition can be relieved by adding lactose or isopropyl-β-D-thiogalactopyranoside (IPTG). lac repressor encoded by lacI
  11574..11604   -  promoter       lac promoter: promoter for the E. coli lac operon
  11619..11640   -  protein_bind   CAP binding site: CAP binding activates transcription in the presence of cAMP. E. coli catabolite activator protein
  11653..11745   -  CDS            lacI (fragment): lac repressor; lacI; The lac repressor binds to the lac operator to inhibit transcription in E. coli. This inhibition can be relieved by adding lactose or isopropyl-β-D-thiogalactopyranoside (IPTG).
  11928..12516   -  rep_origin     ori: high-copy-number ColE1/pMB1/pBR322/pUC origin of replication
  12687..13547   -  CDS            AmpR: β-lactamase; bla; confers resistance to ampicillin, carbenicillin, and related antibiotics
  13548..13652   -  promoter       AmpR promoter: bla
>Addgene plasmid #229811 | pTol2-Ubi-lexPR-nls-GFP-pA (JDW 1316) | addgene full sequence | sequence record 460480 | Addgene NGS Result
CCACCTAAATTGTAAGCGTTAATATTTTGTTAAAATTCGCGTTAAATTTTTGTTAAATCAGCTCATTTTT
TAACCAATAGGCCGAAATCGGCAAAATCCCTTATAAATCAAAAGAATAGACCGAGATAGGGT
[37 nt withheld, positions 133-169]
AAAGAACGTGGACTCCAACGTCAAAGG
[49 nt withheld, positions 197-245]
T
[86 nt withheld, positions 247-332]
GCTGGCTAAGAACTCATCAGCCTCCCCGGTCCATCTACCCACGTACCAATGCACCAATTGGCCACAATGA
CGGCTACTACATGGTGCCATTCCTTCCTCTTTATAGGAATGGAGACTACCTCCTGTCCAACAATGCTCTT
GGATACGAGTACGCCTACCTGTTGGACCCAGGTCATTGCACAACACCAGAAATGCCCTCTGATCTGCAAA
AGACGTGAATATCTGTTCAGACACCCATATCCACTCTGTTCCACACAGGTCAGAGGTTTGTCCAGGAGTT
CTTGACAGAGGTGTAAAAAGTACTCAAAAATTTTACTCAAGTGAAAGTACAAGTACTTAGGGAAAATTTT
ACTCAATTAAAAGTAAAAGTATCTGGCTAGAATCTTACTTGAGTAAAAGTAAAAAAGTACTCCATTAAAA
TTGTACTTGAGTATTAAGGAAGTAAAAGTAAAAGCAAGAAAGAAAACTAGAGATTCTTGTTTAAGCTTTT
AATCTCAAAAAACATTAAATGAAATGCATACAAGGTTTTATCCTGCTTTAGAACTGTTTGTATTTAATTA
TCAAACTATAAGACAGACAATCTAATGCCAGTACACGCTACTCAAAGTTGTAAAACCTCAGATTTAACTT
CAGTAGAAGCTGATTCTCAAAATTGTTAGTGTCAAGCCTAGCTCTTTTGGGGCTGAAAAGCAATCCTGCA
GTGCTGAAAAGCCTCTCACAGGCAGCCGATGCGGGAAGAGGTGTATTAGTCTTGATAGAGAGGCTGCAAA
TAGCAGGAAACGTGAGCAGAGACTCCCTGGTGTCTGAAACACAGGCCAGATGGGCCCTCGAGCAGGAAAC
AGCTATGACCATGATTACGCCAAGCTATCAACTTTGTATAGAAAAGTTGGCTCCGAATTCGCCCTTAAAA
CTCGAGACCAGCAAAGTTCTAGAATTTGTCGAAACATTTATGTTATATATTTCCTGAAAAAAATTCTGAG
TAAGTTCTTAAGTGTTATTGCCAGCAACATAAACAACAGACGGCAAAATGAATAAATGATAACAAAGCAG
TAGGCTTAAATAAACCTAATTTTTATAGGCTGTTCTCTACAACCCTCAAACAGTGATTAGTTTTGTACTT
ATAAACTTGCCCTTTCATTCATATTTCAAGAAAATTGGTTCAGAAGATCTGGATATTCTAGCAGTTGTTC
AAGCTCATGGAGGGATCAGTGACCTGATTCCACAATGACTAGGCCTAATCCAGAAATTAGATGACTGTCA
ACATAAAAAGGCACAGCACTCACTAGCTGCCCTATATATTTTATTATATTTTACATATATTATTTTATTT
ATTTAGCTCTGAGTGCTGTACTTTCTGGTTAAAGAAAACTGCTTACAACAGCTAACCTGTACTACCTCAG
GCTCAGGGAATTTGGAACAGGTTTGTCTGGTTTGTTTCTTTAACCATGCATGCTTGTTTTCAACTATGGC
AACACAGTCACATGGGACATTACAGAAATGATTTGTCGATGACATGCGACTTTTCTTTAATAAAGCGCAA
AGATCCCAAAAAGCAAACTTTTAACAAAAATCATATAATTATATTTTCAATCCAGCTTTGTAGCAACTTT
GTGCTGCTGTTCACTCAGCAACAGATAGTCAGTATAAGGTCAGTGTGTCTCAAAGCAGTGCCATCTGTTT
CACACATTGCGTTCTATATATAAGTGTGCTGGTTGACACGACACTGTATAAGGCCTAGGCTAAAACACAA
ACAATGTAGAATGACACTGTGTTTTTTTTGTAAACAAATGTTGTTTTTGGTTAAACATCTTTGTGAAAAC
ATCCTCCTGTCATGTATTTGCTATATTCAAATGTTAAACCCGTGCAGAATAGAACATATACAAAAAAAAA
CAACACAACACATTTTTAAACATTATTAAATATCAAGTATTGCTGGCAGTTCTGTTTCTGTTTTACAGTA
CCCTTTGCCACAGTTCTCCGCTTTTCCTGGTCCAGATTCCACAAGTCTGATTCACCAATAGCAAAGCGAA
TAAACAACCAAAGCAGCCAATCACTGCTTGTAGACTGTCCTGCGAGACCGGCCCATTCCAGCACATTCTG
GAAACTTCCTTTATATGATAATTATAAATACATTTAAATTATTGATACAAAACATGTAATTCCTAGAACA
TAACCATAGCAATCATTAGTTTTCAGGGTAATTATGTATTTTTAGGATTTGACTGCGGAAAGATCTGGTC
ATGTGACGTCTCATGAACGTCACGGCCCTGGGTTTCTATAAATACAGTAGGACTCTCGACCATCGGCAGA
TTTTTCGAAGAAGAAGATCAGTTTCAGGAGCCGTACTGTTCCGTTTCAACGCAAATATTAACGGTAAGAG
CGAATTTCCTAGTTTGTTTTCATGCCATTCTTTAAAACCATAGCGTATTACTTTAATTATAGTAAACTTT
CGCTTTCTTTATTACAAGAGACGTTTTGTGTTGATTCTCCGCGGACATTTTCGGTCAGACAATCAGAAAA
TGACCGCGGAGGACCAGTAACTTGCATTACACGTAAGTTAAATCTTCGTGTATTAAAATGGTTAGGTTGT
TAACGTCAAATAGGTTACCGTGTTTGCGTGTGATCAGGTTGGTTTTGTTAGATTTTTGTCAGTATTTTTA
ATTTATTTGTTTTAGTTTATTTATTTTTTTTGCTGAATCATAGTTTGTGAACAAAGAACCCGGATGTTAC
ATACAGTACAGCCGCCATGTTACAGAGAGTTATAACTTAATCATTTTAAAAATAATTTTGCCTTACTTTT
AGTTTGTCATGTTGAGAAATGAGGAAATGTTAAAATGAGGAAATATCCAATTAATTTAATATATCAAAAT
AATCCATGATTACAATGCACTGAACTGGAGAAAATTAAGATGTTTTCTAGTGTCATGAAACAAATGTAAG
AGATGTACATTGTAGATGTTTTATGTCAAGAATTGGCTAGTTGATGCAGCATACTGGCGATACTCAGTTG
TAATAACAGTAACGTTACATGTTAATAGACTACTGAGTATGCTGTTCTGTCTATGTATGCTCTGTAAGCT
ACGAGAAGGACTTTTTTAAACAGTAAAGGGTGCAATATTTTTACAAATTGAATTAAATAAAGGCTGTCTA
TTAAGTAATATGCTTGATATTTTTCTTACTTGATCGGAAATAAGAAAAAATATAAACGTTGTTGCTCTAA
AAATCCTAGTTCAGTTTAGCCAACCACAAATACCTTTTTGTTCCTCCAACAGTTTTTTTTTCTTCTCTAT
AATATTTGGCAGTCTATAGTACTCCAAATGTTTCCCCACAGTCTAACTAATTGGTACAGCCAAAATCATG
ACACTTATTGCAATAATAATTTTGGTTCATTGGCATTGTTGATAGCCTGTGCCACTAATATGGTCGATTG
ATCATGCTTCAGGAAGAAAACTATATTGTTTGATGTAAGATTATTAAATCTTCACCTGCTTCCATTACAA
ACTATTCCCATCTTATTGAATTCTGGTATGTCTTAAAGGATTAGTTCACTTCCCAAATCAAAATTTACTT
AGCCTTTTTTCATCCATGATCCCTTTTTTTCATCATTAATGAAGAAATTGTTTTTGAAAAAGTTTCAAGA
TTTTTTTCTCTATATTGTGGAGCTTGTTAGTTTAAAATTCCAAAATGCAATATGTGGCTTCAAATGGTTC
TAAATGATCCCAGTCAAGGAATAACAGTCTTATCTAATGAAACCATTAGACCTTTAAAAATAAAAAAAAT
AAAAGTATTTATTTTTAAATGACTGAGTGATTAAGTTGAATTTCAGCGTTTCCTTACTGTGTAGAAGTCC
TTCCTTACTGGCCCCACCCTTTGGTTCTCTGCCAATCTGCTACCTAATGTAATGTTGTGGAACATTATTA
TTCTTTATTTCTTAATTTTTTATTTTTTATTTTAAAACAATGTAAACTGCACAGATGTGCAGTTTGTTTA
AAATGGCCAATGCTTTGGAAATGCATGACATAATTAGATTTCATGATGCACAAAGCCAAATCTCAGAGCT
TGTGCAAAATGAGCTATCATTTCACTAGGTAAGACCCTAAATTTTCATATAGGATCATTTGGACAATTTT
GCTGCAGGTAAAATGCATTCTATAGTCCACTGTCAGCCATTGTTTTGGATAGTATTTATTTTTCTCTACA
AGTATAGTCAATAGTTTTCTATTATTTTAAAGGTTTGTAACATTTAAGGGTGACCAAATGCAAAGTAAAA
TTTCATTTTCGGGTGAACTATCTCGTTTAACATGGGAGAAGTGCAAAACATACATTATTGGCTAGAACAT
TGTAGTATTTTTTAAATGGAAATGTGTGATTGCTAATCTTACTTTGAATTTGTTTACAGGGATCCTTTAA
GGGCGAATTCGACCCAAGTTTGTACAAAAAAGCAGGCTGGATGGCACCCAAGAAGAAGAGGAAGATGAAA
GCGTTAACGGCCAGGCAACAAGAGGTGTTTGATCTCATCCGTGATCACATCAGCCAGACAGGTATGCCGC
CGACGCGTGCGGAAATCGCGCAGCGTTTGGGGTTCCGTTCCCCAAACGCGGCTGAAGAACATCTGAAGGC
GCTGGCACGCAAAGGCGTTATTGAAATTGTTTCCGGCGCATCACGCGGGATTCGTCTGTTGCAGGAAGAG
GAAGAAGGGTTGCCGCTGGTAGGTCGTGTGGCTGCCGGTGAACCGTCGAGCGCCGGTACCGAATTCCCGG
GTGTCGACCAGAAAAAGTTCAATAAAGTCAGAGTTGTGAGAGCACTGGATGCTGTTGCTCTCCCACAGCC
AGTGGGCGTTCCAAATGAAAGCCAAGCCCTAAGCCAGAGATTCACTTTTTCACCAGGTCAAGACATACAG
TTGATTCCACCACTGATCAACCTGTTAATGAGCATTGAACCAGATGTGATCTATGCAGGACATGACAACA
CAAAACCTGACACCTCCAGTTCTTTGCTGACAAGTCTTAATCAACTAGGCGAGAGGCAACTTCTTTCAGT
AGTCAAGTGGTCTAAATCATTGCCAGGTTTTCGAAACTTACATATTGATGACCAGATAACTCTCATTCAG
TATTCTTGGATGAGCTTAATGGTGTTTGGTCTAGGATGGAGATCCTACAAACACGTCAGTGGGCAGATGC
TGTATTTTGCACCTGATCTAATACTAAATGAACAGCGGATGAAAGAATCATCATTCTATTCATTATGCCT
TACCATGTGGCAGATCCCACAGGAGTTTGTCAAGCTTCAAGTTAGCCAAGAAGAGTTCCTCTGTATGAAA
GTATTGTTACTTCTTAATACAATTCCTTTGGAAGGGCTACGAAGTCAAACCCAGTTTGAGGAGATGAGGT
CAAGCTACATTAGAGAGCTCATCAAGGCAATTGGTTTGAGGCAAAAAGGAGTTGTGTCGAGCTCACAGCG
TTTCTATCAACTTACAAAACTTCTTGATAACTTGCATGATCTTGTCAAACAACTTCATCTGTACTGCTTG
AATACATTTATCCAGTCCCGGGCACTGAGTGTTGAATTTCCAGAAATGATGTCTGAAGTTATTGCTGGGT
CGACGCCCATGGAATTCCAGTACCTGCCAGATACAGACGATCGTCACCGGATTGAGGAGAAACGTAAAAG
GACATATGAGACCTTCAAGAGCATCATGAAGAAGAGTCCTTTCAGCGGACCCACCGACCCCCGGCCTCCA
CCTCGACGCATTGCTGTGCCTTCCCGCAGCTCAGCTTCTGTCCCCAAGCCAGCACCCCAGCCCTATCCCT
TTACGTCATCCCTGAGCACCATCAACTATGATGAGTTTCCCACCATGGTGTTTCCTTCTGGGCAGATCAG
CCAGGCCTCGGCCTTGGCCCCGGCCCCTCCCCAAGTCCTGCCCCAGGCTCCAGCCCCTGCCCCTGCTCCA
GCCATGGTATCAGCTCTGGCCCAGGCCCCAGCCCCTGTCCCAGTCCTAGCCCCAGGCCCTCCTCAGGCTG
TGGCCCCACCTGCCCCCAAGCCCACCCAGGCTGGGGAAGGAACGCTGTCAGAGGCCCTGCTGCAGCTGCA
GTTTGATGATGAAGACCTGGGGGCCTTGCTTGGCAACAGCACAGACCCAGCTGTGTTCACAGACCTGGCA
TCCGTCGACAACTCCGAGTTTCAGCAGCTGCTGAACCAGGGCATACCTGTGGCCCCCCACACAACTGAGC
CCATGCTGATGGAGTACCCTGAGGCTATAACTCGCCTAGTGACAGGGGCCCAGAGGCCCCCCGACCCAGC
TCCTGCTCCACTGGGGGCCCCGGGGCTCCCCAATGGCCTCCTTTCAGGAGATGAAGACTTCTCCTCCATT
GCGGACATGGACTTCTCAGCCCTGCTGAGTCAGATCAGCTCCTAAGGCGGCCGGCCGCGACTCTAGATCA
TAATCAGCCATACCACATTTGTAGAGGTTTTACTTGCTTTAAAAAACCTCCCACACCTCCCCCTGAACCT
GAAACATAAAATGAATGCAATTGTTGTTGTTAACTTGTTTATTGCAGCTTATAATGGTTACAAATAAAGC
AATAGCATCACAAATTTCACAAATAAAGCATTTTTTTCACTGCATTCTAGTTGTGGTTTGTCCAAACTCA
TCAATGTATCTTAAGTTTAAACGCGTTAACAATTGGAAATTAAGATTGAATCCTGTTGCCGGTCTTGCGA
TGATTATCATATAATTTCTGTTGAATTACGTTAAGCATGTAATAATTAACATGTAATGCATGACGTTATT
TATGAGATGGGTTTTTATGATTAGAGTCCCGCAATTATACATTTAATACGCGATAGAAAACAAAATATAG
CGCGCAAACTAGGATAAATTATCGCGCGCGGTGTCATCTATGTTACTAGATCGGGAATTGATCCCCCCTC
GACAGCTTGCATGCCGCTTGGGCTGCAGGTCGAGGCTAAAAAACTAATCGCATTATCATCCCCTCGACGT
ACTGTACATATAACCACTGGTTTTATATACAGCAGTACTGTACATATAACCACTGGTTTTATATACAGCA
GTCGACGTACTGTACATATAACCACTGGTTTTATATACAGCAGTACTGTACATATAACCACTGGTTTTAT
ATACAGCAGTCGAGGTAAGATTAGATATGGATATGTATATGGATATGTATATGGTGGTAATGCCATGTAA
TATGCTCGACTCTAGGATCTTCGCAAGACCCTTCCTCTATATAAGGAAGTTCATTTCATTTGGAGAGGAC
ACGCTGAAGCTAGTCGACTCTAGCCTCGACCCAGCTTTCTTGTACAAAGTGGAAATGGCTCCAAAGAAGA
AGCGTAAGGTAAATCGATCGAATTCAAGGCCTCTCGAGCCTCTAGAAGGTGGCGGAATGGTGAGCAAGGG
CGAGGAGCTGTTCACCGGGGTGGTGCCCATCCTGGTCGAGCTGGACGGCGACGTAAACGGCCACAAGTTC
AGCGTGTCCGGCGAGGGCGAGGGCGATGCCACCTACGGCAAGCTGACCCTGAAGTTCATCTGCACCACCG
GCAAGCTGCCCGTGCCCTGGCCCACCCTCGTGACCACCCTGACCTACGGCGTGCAGTGCTTCAGCCGCTA
CCCCGACCACATGAAGCAGCACGACTTCTTCAAGTCCGCCATGCCCGAAGGCTACGTCCAGGAGCGCACC
ATCTTCTTCAAGGACGACGGCAACTACAAGACCCGCGCCGAGGTGAAGTTCGAGGGCGACACCCTGGTGA
ACCGCATCGAGCTGAAGGGCATCGACTTCAAGGAGGACGGCAACATCCTGGGGCACAAGCTGGAGTACAA
CTACAACAGCCACAACGTCTATATCATGGCCGACAAGCAGAAGAACGGCATCAAGGTGAACTTCAAGATC
CGCCACAACATCGAGGACGGCAGCGTGCAGCTCGCCGACCACTACCAGCAGAACACCCCCATCGGCGACG
GCCCCGTGCTGCTGCCCGACAACCACTACCTGAGCACCCAGTCCGCCCTGAGCAAAGACCCCAACGAGAA
GCGCGATCACATGGTCCTGCTGGAGTTCGTGACCGCCGCCGGGATCACTCTCGGCATGGACGAGCTGTAC
AAGTAAGCGGCCGCTCGAGCATGCATCTAGAGGGCCCTATTCTATAGTGTCACCTAAATGCTAGAGCTCG
CTGATCAGCCTCGACTGTGCCTTCTAGTTGCCAGCCATCTGTTGTTTGCCCCTCCCCCGTGCCTTCCTTG
ACCCTGGAAGGTGCCACTCCCACTGTCCTTTCCTAATAAAATGAGGAAATTGCATCGCATTGTCTGAGTA
GGTGTCATTCTATTCTGGGGGGTGGGGTGGGGCAGGACAGCAAGGGGGAGGATTGGGAAGACAATAGCAG
GCATGCTGGGGATGCGGTGGGCTCTATGGCCAACTTTATTATACATAGTTGATAATTCACTGGCCGTCGT
TTTACGGTACCATCGATGATGATCCAGACATGATAAGATACATTGATGAGTTTGGACAAACCACAACTAG
AATGCAGTGAAAAAAATGCTTTATTTGTGAAATTTGTGATGCTATTGCTTTATTTGTAACCATTATAAGC
TGCAATAAACAAGTTAACAACAACAATTGCATTCATTTTATGTTTCAGGTTCAGGGGGAGGTGTGGGAGG
TTTTTTAAAGCAAGTAAAACCTCTACAAATGTGGTATGGCTGATTATGATCCTCTAGATCAGATCTCTTG
TTTATTGCAGCTTATAATGGTTACAAATAAAGCAATAGCATCACAAATTTCACAAATAAAGCATTTTTTT
CACTGCATTCTAGTTGTGGTTTGTCCAAACTCATCAATGTATCTTATCATGTCTGGATCTACGTAATACG
ACTCACTATAGTTCTAGAGGCTCGAGAGGGGCCGCTTTACTTGTACAGCTCGTCCATGCCGAGAGTGATC
CCGGCGGCGGTCACGAACTCCAGCAGGACCATGTGATCGCGCTTCTCGTTGGGGTCTTTGCTCAGGGCGG
ACTGGGTGCTCAGGTAGTGGTTGTCGGGCAGCAGCACGGGGCCGTCGCCGATGGGGGTGTTCTGCTGGTA
GTGGTCGGCGAGCTGCACGCTGCCGTCCTCGATGTTGTGGCGGATCTTGAAGTTCACCTTGATGCCGTTC
TTCTGCTTGTCGGCCATGATATAGACGTTGTGGCTGTTGTAGTTGTACTCCAGCTTGTGCCCCAGGATGT
TGCCGTCCTCCTTGAAGTCGATGCCCTTCAGCTCGATGCGGTTCACCAGGGTGTCGCCCTCGAACTTCAC
CTCGGCGCGGGTCTTGTAGTTGCCGTCGTCCTTGAAGAAGATGGTGCGCTCCTGGACGTAGCCTTCGGGC
ATGGCGGACTTGAAGAAGTCGTGCTGCTTCATGTGGTCGGGGTAGCGGCTGAAGCACTGCACGCCGTAGG
TCAGGGTGGTCACGAGGGTGGGCCAGGGCACGGGCAGCTTGCCGGTGGTGCAGATGAACTTCAGGGTCAG
CTTGCCGTAGGTGGCATCGCCCTCGCCCTCGCCGGACACGCTGAACTTGTGGCCGTTTACGTCGCCGTCC
AGCTCGACCAGGATGGGCACCACCCCGGTGAACAGCTCCTCGCCCTTGCTCACCATGGTCACTGTCTGCT
TTGCTGTTGGTCTGGGCTCCTGGGTCACTGGCTTACTAATGGAGTCTTTATGTATGAGGACTCTTATCAA
TTGTTCTTCTATAAAGGTCTGCAGTGTTTCTGTTCGTCCCCTACATGGACACCCAGAGCCTCCTAAATAC
AGGAGCCCTGATAACTGCACAAGTGCTCAGATTCCAGCAGGGTGGAAAATGAGATAAAGTGTGCAGATGG
GGAGGGGGACGTGAATGAGAGATTTGAGGGATGAAAAGGATGGATGAACGCATTGAAAATAGCCCCTTTC
ACAAAATAATACCAGTAAATTGTCATATAATTAATGACCAGACCTTTACCTGTAAATGATGTGATGTTCA
TATACAGAAGAATGCCAACAATTTACAGATGATTTTACAAATTCTTAATTTTCCTTTTCTAAATGGATTT
GTTCACACATTATCTCTTCAAAGCAATTGAATTTTCTGGAAAAGATTGGCTGTGTGTGTAAAAGGTGCTA
CTGAGGAATTTAATGTGACATGGAATGAAGCAAACAGCAGCCTAAGACAGGATGGCAGGAAAAATGTCAC
ATGTTTAAAATAAGAGTGAAACCAACGACCTGGACTTATAGAGACTGTGTGTCCTTAGGCAAAGCTCTTG
TACAAACAGTGCTTGTGACTGTGAAATTCGGGGTTTGCCTGGATTGTGTTAAATGTGTGCTTGGATGTAT
CATAAAAAAGAATCGGTTCTCTGTATTTGACATTTTCTGTAATTTATCTAAAGTTACAACTGGCTATGCC
TGATTTTTATCACTATTGAATCAATCATTTTAAAGAATGTTAAGTCTGCTGATTTGGAGAGCTCATTTAC
ATTTATTTTGAATGTCTCTTATTTAACACAACTGATTTAAGCTTTAGATCTGCGAAGATACGGCCACGGG
TGCTCTTGATCCTGTGGCTGATTTTGGACTGTGCTGCTCGCAGCTGCTGATGAATCACATACTTCCTCCA
TTTTCTTCCACTGATTGACTGTTATAATTTCCCTAATTTCCAGGTCAAGGTGCTGTGCATTGTGGTAATA
GATGTGACATGACGTCACTTCCAAAGGACCAATGAACATGTCTGACCAATTTCATATAATGTGAAAACGA
TTTTCATAGGCAGAATAAATAACATTTAAATTAAACTGGGCATCAGCGCAATTCAATTGGTTTGGTAATA
GCAAGGGAAAATAGAATGAAGTGATCTCCAAAAAATAAGTACTTTTTGACTGTAAATAAAATTGTAAGGA
GTAAAAAGTACTTTTTTTTCTAAAAAAATGTAATTAAGTAAAAGTAAAAGTATTGATTTTTAATTGTACT
CAAGTAAAGTAAAAATCCCCAAAAATAATACTTAAGTACAGTAATCAAGTAAAATTACTCAAGTACTTTA
CACCTCTGGTTCTTGACCCCCTACCTTCAGCAAGCCCAGCAGATCCACTAGTTCTAGAGCGGCCGCCACC
GCGGTGGAGCTCCAGCTTTTGTTCCCTTTAGTGAGGGTTAATTGCGCGCTTGGCGTAATCATGGTCATAG
CTGTTTCCTGTGTGAAATTGTTATCCGCTCACAATTCCACACAACATACGAGCCGGAAGCATAAAGTGTA
AAGCCTGGGGTGCCTAATGAGTGAGCTAACTCACATTAATTGCGTTGCGCTCACTGCCCGCTTTCCAGTC
GGGAAACCTGTCGTGCCAGCTGCATTAATGAATCGGCCAACGCGCGGGGAGAGGCGGTTTGCGTATTGGG
CGCTCTTCCGCTTCCTCGCTCACTGACTCGCTGCGCTCGGTCGTTCGGCTGCGGCGAGCGGTATCAGCTC
ACTCAAAGGCGGTAATACGGTTATCCACAGAATCAGGGGATAACGCAGGAAAGAACATGTGAGCAAAAGG
CCAGCAAAAGGCCAGGAACCGTAAAAAGGCCGCGTTGCTGGCGTTTTTCCATAGGCTCCGCCCCCCTGAC
GAGCATCACAAAAATCGACGCTCAAGTCAGAGGTGGCGAAACCCGACAGGACTATAAAGATACCAGGCGT
TTCCCCCTGGAAGCTCCCTCGTGCGCTCTCCTGTTCCGACCCTGCCGCTTACCGGATACCTGTCCGCCTT
TCTCCCTTCGGGAAGCGTGGCGCTTTCTCATAGCTCACGCTGTAGGTATCTCAGTTCGGTGTAGGTCGTT
CGCTCCAAGCTGGGCTGTGTGCACGAACCCCCCGTTCAGCCCGACCGCTGCGCCTTATCCGGTAACTATC
GTCTTGAGTCCAACCCGGTAAGACACGACTTATCGCCACTGGCAGCAGCCACTGGTAACAGGATTAGCAG
AGCGAGGTATGTAGGCGGTGCTACAGAGTTCTTGAAGTGGTGGCCTAACTACGGCTACACTAGAAGAACA
GTATTTGGTATCTGCGCTCTGCTGAAGCCAGTTACCTTCGGAAAAAGAGTTGGTAGCTCTTGATCCGGCA
AACAAACCACCGCTGGTAGCGGTGGTTTTTTTGTTTGCAAGCAGCAGATTACGCGCAGAAAAAAAGGATC
TCAAGAAGATCCTTTGATCTTTTCTACGGGGTCTGACGCTCAGTGGAACGAAAACTCACGTTAAGGCATT
TTGGTCATGAGATTATCAAAAAGGATCTTCACCTAGATCCTTTTAAATTAAAAATGAAGTTTTAAATCAA
TCTAAAGTATATATGAGTAAACTTGGTCTGACAGTTACCAATGCTTAATCAGTGAGGCACCTATCTCAGC
GATCTGTCTATTTCGTTCATCCATAGTTGCCTGACTCCCCGTCGTGTAGATAACTACGATACGGGAGGGC
TTACCATCTGGCCCCAGTGCTGCAATGATACCGCGAGACCCACGCTCACCGGCTCCAGATTTATCAGCAA
TAAACCAGCCAGCCGGAAGGGCCGAGCGCAGAAGTGGTCCTGCAACTTTATCCGCCTCCATCCAGTCTAT
TAATTGTTGCCGGGAAGCTAGAGTAAGTAGTTCGCCAGTTAATAGTTTGCGCAACGTTGTTGCCATTGCT
ACAGGCATCGTGGTGTCACGCTCGTCGTTTGGTATGGCTTCATTCAGCTCCGGTTCCCAACGATCAAGGC
GAGTTACATGATCCCCCATGTTGTGCAAAAAAGCGGTTAGCTCCTTCGGTCCTCCGATCGTTGTCAGAAG
TAAGTTGGCCGCAGTGTTATCACTCATGGTTATGGCAGCACTGCATAATTCTCTTACTGTCATGCCATCC
GTAAGATGCTTTTCTGTGACTGGTGAGTACTCAACCAAGTCATTCTGAGAATAGTGTATGCGGCGACCGA
GTTGCTCTTGCCCGGCGTCAATACGGGATAATACCGCGCCACATAGCAGAACTTTAAAAGTGCTCATCAT
TGGAAAACGTTCTTCGGGGCGAAAACTCTCAAGGATCTTACCGCTGTTGAGATCCAGTTCGATGTAACCC
ACTCGTGCACCCAACTGATCTTCAGCATCTTTTACTTTCACCAGCGTTTCTGGGTGAGCAAAAACAGGAA
GGCAAAATGCCGCAAAAAAGGGAATAAGGGCGACACGGAAATGTTGAATACTCATACTCTTCCTTTTTCA
ATATTATTGAAGCATTTATCAGGGTTATTGTCTCATGAGCGGATACATATTTGAATGTATTTAGAAAAAT
AAACAAATAGGGGTTCCGCGCACATTTCCCCGAAAAGTG
